Addgene plasmid #71088: pFOSGE_DUM1A01
Purpose: Gateway entry clone
Depositing lab: Alexander Stark. Depositing organization: Research Institute of Molecular Pathology (IMP). Publication: Transcriptional regulators form diverse groups with context-dependent regulatory functions. Stampfel G, Kazmar T, Frank O, Wienerroither S, Reiter F, Stark A. Nature. 2015 Nov 9. doi: 10.1038/nature15545. PubMed 26550828.
Backbone
  Vector backbone: pDONR221
  Backbone manufacturer: Invitrogen
  Backbone size w/o insert (bp): 4762
  Vector type: Gateway entry vector
Growth in bacteria
  Bacterial resistance: Kanamycin, 50 μg/mL
  Growth temperature: 37°C
  Growth strain: DH5alpha
  Copy number: High Copy
Gene/Insert
  Gene/Insert name: pnr (alt names: FBgn0003117; CG3978, FBtr0083221)
  Species: D. melanogaster (fly)
  Insert size (bp): 1620
  Entrez Gene: pnr (a.k.a. Dmel_CG3978, CG3978, CG3978-PA, Dmel\CG3978, GATA, GATA4, GATAa, GATAa/Pannier, PNR, Pnr, dGATAa, dGATAa/pannier, l(3)89B3, prn)
  Cloning method: Gateway Cloning
  Sequencing primers: 5′ M13-F20; 3′ M13R
Terms and licenses: Academic/Nonprofit Terms; Industry Terms: Not Available to Industry
How to cite: pFOSGE_DUM1A01 was a gift from Alexander Stark (Addgene plasmid # 71088 ; http://n2t.net/addgene:71088 ; RRID:Addgene_71088)
