[The description below was written by a language model from this plasmid's Addgene catalogue record.]
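Description:
pFOSGE_DUM1A01 is a Gateway entry clone built on the pDONR221 backbone and carrying the Drosophila melanogaster gene pannier (pnr, CG3978), which encodes a GATA-family transcription factor. The recorded insert is about 1.6 kb and is linked to a specific annotated fly transcript, which suggests an open reading frame clone. The record does not state whether a stop codon is retained, or whether any tags or mutations are present. The plasmid is maintained in standard E. coli cloning strains as a high-copy plasmid under kanamycin selection. No feature table is provided, so the origin of replication and other backbone elements are not itemised.

As an entry clone produced by Gateway recombination into a pDONR vector, the insert would be expected to sit between attL recombination sites, replacing the donor vector's counter-selectable cassette. Entry vectors of this kind have no promoter intended to drive expression of the insert, and none is recorded here. The construct is therefore not an expression plasmid. It serves as a shuttle source from which the pnr sequence can be transferred by an LR recombination reaction into any compatible destination vector, which then supplies the promoter, tags or fusion domains required. M13 forward and reverse primer sites flanking the cloning region allow the insert to be verified by sequencing.

The associated publication examined how transcriptional regulators fall into groups with context-dependent regulatory functions. That fits with this clone being one member of a larger set of fly transcription factor and cofactor entry clones, although the record gives its purpose only as a Gateway entry clone.
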