>Addgene plasmid #71088 | pFOSGE_DUM1A01 | addgene partial sequence | sequence record 130976 | M13-F20 5'-TGTAAAACGACGGCCAGT-3'
TTTTATTTTGACTGATAGTGACCTGTTCGTTGCAACAAATTGATGAGCAATGCTTTTTTATAATGCCAAC
TTTGTACAAAAAAGCAGGCTTCATGATGGGCATCTTACTGAGTGATGGCGATTCCACATCGGATCAGCAG
TCGACTCGCGACTATCCCCACTTCAGCGGCGACTATCAGAACGTGACGCTGTCGGCTGCCTCTGCATCCA
CATCCGCATCCGCTTCTGCCACCCACGTCGCCGCCGTCAAGATGTACCACAGTAGCGCCGTTGCGGCATA
CACGGACCTGGCTGCCGCCGGTAGTGCCGCAAGCGCCGGAGTCGGAGTCGGGGTGTCCGGCTATCACCAG
CAGGCGGTAAACGCTCCCGTTTACGTGCCATCCAACCGACAGTACAACCACGTGGCCGCTCATTTTGGAA
GCGCTGCGGCGCAGAATGCCTGGACCACGGAAGGATTCGGATCGGCGCATGCACAGTTCTACTCGCCAAA
CGCCGCTGTGATGATGGGCTCGTGGCGCAGTGCCTACGATCCGTCGGGCTTCCAAAGATCCTCGCCCTAC
GAGAGCGCTATGGACTTCCAGTTTGGCGAGGGACGCGAGTGCGTCAATTGCGGTGCCATATCGACTCCGT
TGTGGCGACGGGATGGAACCGGACACTATCTGTGCAACGCCTGCGGACTGTACCATAAGATGAACGGAAT
GAACCGGCCGCTGATCAAGCCTAGCAAGCGCCTGGTGAGTGCAACTGCCACTCGGAGGATGGGCTTGTGC
TGCACCAACTGCGGCACTCGGACCACCACACTTTGGAGGCGCAACAACGATGGCGAACCCGTGTGCAATG
CCTGCGGACTGTACTACAAGTTGCACGGTGTTAACAGACCACTGGCCATGAGGAAGGATG
