>Addgene plasmid #71088 | pFOSGE_DUM1A01 | addgene partial sequence | sequence record 130977 | M13-Rev 5'-CAGGAAACAGCTATGACC-3'
ATTTTATTTTGACTGATAGTGACCTGTTCGTTGCAACAAATTGATAAGCAATGCTTTCTTATAATGCCAA
CTTTGTACAAGAAAGCTGGGTCCGAGGTGGCCATCAGTTTGGCTGCCTGGATGACGTTGTGCTGGTGATG
GTAGCCAGCCAGTTCACTGGCCGCTCCGCCAGCCATGGCGGTTGTGGTTGCAGCTCCTCCCAGCGCACCG
AAGGTGCCCCCAAAGTAGCAGTTGTTCACATAGTCGTAGTTGGTGGCACTCGCCTCTGTCTTTACGCCGT
AGGCGGCCACAGCGGCAGCGGCATGGAAATGATGATGTGCCGCCGCTGCCGTCACATGGTGTCCATGGGT
TCCGCCGAGGTGGTGGTGGTGCTGGTAATGGGGCGAGGGAGTTCCGTTGCTCAGGGCCGGCGTCTCCGCA
CTGTGCGATGTGTAGGCAGACGCACTGCCTCCGCCGGAACTGCTGCCGGGCGTGTAGAGCTGCGTTCCTG
CCGCTCCGTGAAGGTGGCGGGCACTCAGATGTGCCTGTCCAGAGGATGATGTCATGCTGTGGCCATGTTG
CTGGTGCTGCTGTTGCGTCGTCGTCTGTCCGTAAAGGGGAAAGCATTGTTGGTGTGCCGATTGCTGCTGC
TGCTGCTGCTGTTGCTGTTGTTGTTGCTGTTGCTGCTGCTGCTGCTGCGCGCTGTGATGTCCCATCAAGG
TGCTACTACTGCTGGTGCCGCTCTTCATATCCGTGTGCAGCTTACTGAGGCTATGGCGCTCCAGGCTGAG
CGAGGGTTTGAGATCATGCTCCTCCTTGCACTCCTTGATGGCCTCCAAAGTGGAGCCTGTTCC
