>Addgene plasmid #71088 | pFOSGE_DUM1A01 | depositor partial sequence | sequence record 138952 | Insert
ATGGGCATCTTACTGAGTGATGGCGATTCCACATCGGATCAGCAGTCGACTCGCGACTATCCCCACTTCA
GCGGCGACTATCAGAACGTGACGCTGTCGGCTGCCTCTGCATCCACATCCGCATCCGCTTCTGCCACCCA
CGTCGCCGCCGTCAAGATGTACCACAGTAGCGCCGTTGCGGCATACACGGACCTGGCTGCCGCCGGTAGT
GCCGCAAGCGCCGGAGTCGGAGTCGGGGTGTCCGGCTATCACCAGCAGGCGGTAAACGCTCCCGTTTACG
TGCCATCCAACCGACAGTACAACCACGTGGCCGCTCATTTTGGAAGCGCTGCGGCGCAGAATGCCTGGAC
CACGGAAGGATTCGGATCGGCGCATGCACAGTTCTACTCGCCAAACGCCGCTGTGATGATGGGCTCGTGG
CGCAGTGCCTACGATCCGTCGGGCTTCCAAAGATCCTCGCCCTACGAGAGCGCTATGGACTTCCAGTTTG
GCGAGGGACGCGAGTGCGTCAATTGCGGTGCCATATCGACTCCGTTGTGGCGACGGGATGGAACCGGACA
CTATCTGTGCAACGCCTGCGGACTGTACCATAAGATGAACGGAATGAACCGGCCGCTGATCAAGCCTAGC
AAGCGCCTGGTGAGTGCAACTGCCACTCGGAGGATGGGCTTGTGCTGCACCAACTGCGGCACTCGGACCA
CCACACTTTGGAGGCGCAACAACGATGGCGAACCCGTGTGCAATGCCTGCGGACTGTACTACAAGTTGCA
CGGTGTTAACAGACCACTGGCCATGAGGAAGGATGGCATTCAGACCAGGAAACGAAAGCCCAAGAAAACG
GGAAGTGGTTCGGCGGTGGGAGCGGGCACTGGATCCGGAACAGGCTCCACTTTGGAGGCCATCAAGGAGT
GCAAGGAGGAGCATGATCTCAAACCCTCGCTCAGCCTGGAGCGCCATAGCCTCAGTAAGCTGCACACGGA
TATGAAGAGCGGCACCAGCAGTAGTAGCACCTTGATGGGACATCACAGCGCGCAGCAGCAGCAGCAGCAA
CAGCAACAACAACAGCAACAGCAGCAGCAGCAGCAGCAATCGGCACACCAACAATGCTTTCCCCTTTACG
GACAGACGACGACGCAACAGCAGCACCAGCAACATGGCCACAGCATGACATCATCCTCTGGACAGGCACA
TCTGAGTGCCCGCCACCTTCACGGAGCGGCAGGAACGCAGCTCTACACGCCCGGCAGCAGTTCCGGCGGA
GGCAGTGCGTCTGCCTACACATCGCACAGTGCGGAGACGCCGGCCCTGAGCAACGGAACTCCCTCGCCCC
ATTACCAGCACCACCACCACCTCGGCGGAACCCATGGACACCATGTGACGGCAGCGGCGGCACATCATCA
TTTCCATGCCGCTGCCGCTGTGGCCGCCTACGGCGTAAAGACAGAGGCGAGTGCCACCAACTACGACTAT
GTGAACAACTGCTACTTTGGGGGCACCTTCGGTGCGCTGGGAGGAGCTGCAACCACAACCGCCATGGCTG
GCGGAGCGGCCAGTGAACTGGCTGGCTACCATCACCAGCACAACGTCATCCAGGCAGCCAAACTGATGGC
CACCTCG
